Addgene plasmid #102604: pTRIP-CMV-mtagBFP2-2A-FLAG-cGAS E225A/D227A
Purpose: Lentivector to express Flag-tagged and catalytically-inactive cGAS and mTagBFP
Depositing lab: Nicolas Manel. Depositing organization: Institut Curie. Publication: Transmission of innate immune signaling by packaging of cGAMP in viral particles. Gentili M, Kowal J, Tkach M, Satoh T, Lahaye X, Conrad C, Boyron M, Lombard B, Durand S, Kroemer G, Loew D, Dalod M, Thery C, Manel N. Science. 2015 Sep 11;349(6253):1232-6. doi: 10.1126/science.aab3628. Epub 2015 Jul 30. PubMed 26229115.
Backbone
  Vector backbone: pTRIP
  Vector type: Mammalian Expression, Lentiviral
Growth in bacteria
  Bacterial resistance: Ampicillin, 100 μg/mL
  Growth temperature: 30°C
  Growth strain: NEB Stable
  Copy number: High Copy
Gene/Insert
  Gene/Insert name: cGAS
  Species: H. sapiens (human)
  Mutation: E225A-D227A
  Entrez Gene: CGAS (a.k.a. C6orf150, D4, MB21D1, h-cGAS)
  Promoter: CMV
  Cloning method: Restriction Enzyme; 5′ cloning site unknown (unknown if destroyed); 3′ cloning site unknown (unknown if destroyed)
  Sequencing primers: 5′ CMV-F
Terms and licenses: Academic/Nonprofit Terms; Industry Terms: Not Available to Industry
How to cite: pTRIP-CMV-mtagBFP2-2A-FLAG-cGAS E225A/D227A was a gift from Nicolas Manel (Addgene plasmid # 102604 ; http://n2t.net/addgene:102604 ; RRID:Addgene_102604)
