[The description below was written by a language model from this plasmid's Addgene catalogue record and pLannotate feature annotations shown in this document.]
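Description:
pTRIP-CMV-mtagBFP2-2A-FLAG-cGAS E225A/D227A is an HIV-1-derived lentiviral transfer vector on the pTRIP backbone, about 12 kb in size, intended for expression in mammalian cells after transduction or transfection. It is propagated in E. coli through a high-copy ColE1/pUC-type origin and selected with ampicillin via the β-lactamase gene. The annotated viral elements include a truncated 5' LTR, the Ψ packaging signal with an adjoining gag fragment, the Rev response element for Rev-dependent nuclear export of the genomic RNA, and the cPPT/CTS central flap that aids nuclear import of the reverse-transcribed genome. The 3' LTR carries a ΔU3 deletion, which makes the integrated provirus self-inactivating. Outside the LTRs the backbone retains remnants of older plasmids. These include an SV40 promoter followed by gpt fragments, SV40 small t intron and poly(A) sequences, and fragments of tetracycline resistance, rop and bom, none of which belong to the expression cassette.

The payload is driven by the CMV immediate-early enhancer and promoter. It encodes the blue fluorescent protein mTagBFP2 (annotated as TagBFP) followed by human cGAS. According to the construct name, a 2A self-cleaving peptide and an N-terminal FLAG tag lie in the gap between the two annotated coding regions, although neither is called out in the feature table. The 2A element lets both proteins be made from a single transcript, so blue fluorescence marks the cells that express cGAS. The E225A/D227A substitutions render cGAS catalytically inactive. The construct therefore serves as a negative control for wild-type cGAS in innate immune signalling experiments, including work on the packaging of cGAMP into viral particles.
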