Features (pLannotate 1.2.2; 31 found; start..end, strand, type, name):
     44..118     +  CDS            small t antigen (fragment): SV40 (simian virus 40) small t antigen
    120..185     +  intron         small t intron: SV40 (simian virus 40) small t antigen intron
    315..335     +  CDS            SV40 NLS: nuclear localization signal of SV40 (simian virus 40) large T antigen
    654..737     +  CDS            large T antigen (fragment): large T antigen from SV40 (simian virus 40)
    760..894     +  polyA_signal   SV40 poly(A) signal: SV40 polyadenylation signal
   1061..1390    +  CDS            nef (fragment): NEF_HV1BR - Experimental evidence at protein level: Swiss-Prot protein existence level 1. Extracellular Nef protein targets CD4(+) T-lymphocytes for apoptosis by interacting with CXCR4 surface receptors (PubMed:14990729). From Human immunodeficiency virus type 1 group M subtype B (isolate BRU/LAI) (HIV-1).
   1438..1695    +  LTR            5' LTR (truncated): truncated 5' long terminal repeat (LTR) from HIV-1
   1742..1867    +  misc_feature   HIV-1 Ψ: packaging signal of human immunodeficiency virus type 1
   1851..2214    +  CDS            HIV-1 gag (fragment): gag protein from human immunodeficiency virus 1; gag
   2360..2593    +  misc_feature   RRE: The Rev response element (RRE) of HIV-1 allows for Rev-dependent mRNA export from the nucleus to the cytoplasm.
   2970..3070    +  CDS            Rev (fragment): human immunodeficiency virus 1 (HIV-1) Rev protein; rev; enhances nuclear export of unspliced and incompletely spliced viral mRNAs
   3115..3232    +  misc_feature   cPPT/CTS: central polypurine tract and central termination sequence of HIV-1
   3331..3634    +  enhancer       CMV enhancer: human cytomegalovirus immediate early enhancer
   3635..3838    +  promoter       CMV promoter: human cytomegalovirus (CMV) immediate early promoter
   3878..4576    +  CDS            TagBFP: TagBFP is a basic (constitutively fluorescent) blue fluorescent protein published in 2008, derived from Entacmaea quadricolor. It is reported to be a very rapidly-maturing monomer with very low acid sensitivity.
   4682..6247    +  CDS            CGAS: CGAS_HUMAN - Also known as C6orf150 From Homo sapiens (Human).
   6250..6438    +  CDS            nef (fragment): NEF_HV1Z2 - Experimental evidence at protein level: Swiss-Prot protein existence level 1. Extracellular Nef protein targets CD4(+) T-lymphocytes for apoptosis by interacting with CXCR4 surface receptors. From Human immunodeficiency virus type 1 group M subtype D (isolate Z2/CDC-Z34) (HIV-1).
   6440..6471    +  LTR            3' LTR (ΔU3) (fragment): self-inactivating 3' long terminal repeat (LTR) from HIV-1
   6519..6699    +  LTR            5' LTR (truncated): truncated 5' long terminal repeat (LTR) from HIV-1
   7661..7759    -  CDS            TBC1D5 (fragment): TBCD5_HUMAN - Also known as KIAA0210. Experimental evidence at protein level: Swiss-Prot protein existence level 1. May act as a GTPase-activating protein (GAP) for Rab family protein(s). May act as a GAP for RAB7A. Can displace RAB7A and retromer CSC subcomplex from the endosomal membrane to the cytosol; at least retromer displacement seems to require its catalytic activity (PubMed:19531583, PubMed:20923837). Required for retrograde transport of cargo proteins from endosomes to the trans-Golgi network (TGN); the function seems to require its catalytic activity. Involved in regulation of autop
   8165..8444    +  CDS            TcR (fragment): tetracycline efflux protein; tet; confers resistance to tetracycline
   8445..8493    -  misc_feature   bom (fragment): basis of mobility region from pBR322
   8595..8630    -  CDS            rop (fragment): Rop protein, which maintains plasmids at low copy number; rop
   8725..8829    +  promoter       AmpR promoter: bla
   8830..9690    +  CDS            AmpR: β-lactamase; bla; confers resistance to ampicillin, carbenicillin, and related antibiotics
   9861..10449   +  rep_origin     ori: high-copy-number ColE1/pMB1/pBR322/pUC origin of replication
  10632..10688   +  CDS            lacI (fragment): lac repressor; lacI; The lac repressor binds to the lac operator to inhibit transcription in E. coli. This inhibition can be relieved by adding lactose or isopropyl-β-D-thiogalactopyranoside (IPTG).
  10695..11024   +  promoter       SV40 promoter: SV40 enhancer and early promoter
  11224..11343   +  CDS            gpt (fragment): XGPT_ECOLI - Also known as gpp, gxu. Experimental evidence at protein level: Swiss-Prot protein existence level 1. Purine salvage pathway enzyme that catalyzes the transfer of the ribosyl-5-phosphate group from 5-phospho-alpha-D-ribose 1- diphosphate (PRPP) to the N9 position of the 6-oxopurines guanine and xanthine to form the corresponding ribonucleotides GMP (guanosine 5'- monophosphate) and XMP (xanthosine 5'-monophosphate), with the release of PPi. To a lesser extent, also acts on hypoxanthine (PubMed:9100006, PubMed:3886014). Does not ribophosphorylate adenine (PubMed:3886014). From Esch
  11343..11678   +  CDS            gpt (fragment): XGPT_ECOLI - Also known as gpp, gxu. Experimental evidence at protein level: Swiss-Prot protein existence level 1. Purine salvage pathway enzyme that catalyzes the transfer of the ribosyl-5-phosphate group from 5-phospho-alpha-D-ribose 1- diphosphate (PRPP) to the N9 position of the 6-oxopurines guanine and xanthine to form the corresponding ribonucleotides GMP (guanosine 5'- monophosphate) and XMP (xanthosine 5'-monophosphate), with the release of PPi. To a lesser extent, also acts on hypoxanthine (PubMed:9100006, PubMed:3886014). Does not ribophosphorylate adenine (PubMed:3886014). From Esch
  11773..40      +  CDS            frsA (fragment) (across the origin): FRSA_ECOLI - Also known as yafA. Experimental evidence at protein level: Swiss-Prot protein existence level 1. Catalyzes the hydrolysis of esters (PubMed:15808744). Displays esterase activity toward pNP-butyrate (PubMed:15808744). May stimulate mixed-acid fermentation by acting as a fermentation/respiration switch that down-regulates respiration and up- regulates fermentation rates (PubMed:15169777). From Escherichia coli (strain K12).
>Addgene plasmid #102604 | pTRIP-CMV-mtagBFP2-2A-FLAG-cGAS E225A/D227A | addgene full sequence | sequence record 202126 | Addgene NGS Result
GATTGGCTACCGTGGCGGCAACTGGATTTATGAGTGGGCCCCGGATCTTTGTGAAGGAACCTTACTTCTG
TGGTGTGACATAATTGGACAAACTACCTACAGAGATTTAAAGCTCTAAGGTAAATATAAAATTTTTAAGT
GTATAATGTGTTAAACTACTGATTCTAATTGTTTGTGTATTTTAGATTCCAACCTATGGAACTGATGAAT
GGGAGCAGTGGTGGAATGCCTTTAATGAGGAAAACCTGTTTTGCTCAGAAGAAATGCCATCTAGTGATGA
TGAGGCTACTGCTGACTCTCAACATTCTACTCCTCCAAAAAAGAAGAGAAAGGTAGAAGACCCCAAGGAC
TTTCCTTCAGAATTGCTAAGTTTTTTGAGTCATGCTGTGTTTAGTAATAGAACTCTTGCTTGCTTTGCTA
TTTACACCACAAAGGAAAAAGCTGCACTGCTATACAAGAAAATTATGGAAAAATATTCTGTAACCTTTAT
AAGTAGGCATAACAGTTATAATCATAACATACTGTTTTTTCTTACTCCACACAGGCATAGAGTGTCTGCT
ATTAATAACTATGCTCAAAAATTGTGTACCTTTAGCTTTTTAATTTGTAAAGGGGTTAATAAGGAATATT
TGATGTATAGTGCCTTGACTAGAGATCATAATCAGCCATACCACATTTGTAGAGGTTTTACTTGCTTTAA
AAAACCTCCCACACCTCCCCCTGAACCTGAAACATAAAATGAATGCAATTGTTGTTGTTAACTTGTTTAT
TGCAGCTTATAATGGTTACAAATAAAGCAATAGCATCACAAATTTCACAAATAAAGCATTTTTTTCACTG
CATTCTAGTTGTGGTTTGTCCAAACTCATCAATGTATCTTATCATGTCTGGATCAACTGGATAACTCAAG
CTAACCAAAATCATCCCAAACTTCCCACCCCATACCCTATTACCACTGCCAATTACCTGTGGTTTCATTT
ACTCTAAACCTGTGATTCCTCTGAATTATTTTCATTTTAAAGAAATTGTATTTGTTAAATATGTACTACA
AACTTAGTAGTTGGAAGGGCTAATTCACTCCCAAAGAAGACAAGATATCCTTGATCTGTGGATCTACCAC
ACACAAGGCTACTTCCCTGATTAGCAGAACTACACACCAGGGCCAGGGGTCAGATATCCACTGACCTTTG
GATGGTGCTACAAGCTAGTACCAGTTGAGCCAGATAAGGTAGAAGAGGCCAATAAAGGAGAGAACACCAG
CTTGTTACACCCTGTGAGCCTGCATGGGATGGATGACCCGGAGAGAGAAGTGTTAGAGTGGAGGTTTGAC
AGCCGCCTAGCATTTCATCACGTGGCCCGAGAGCTGCATCCGGAGTACTTCAAGAACTGCTGATATCGAG
CTTGCTACAAGGGACTTTCCGCTGGGGACTTTCCAGGGAGGCGTGGCCTGGGCGGGACTGGGGAGTGGCG
AGCCCTCAGATCCTGCATATAAGCAGCTGCTTTTTGCCTGTACTGGGTCTCTCTGGTTAGACCAGATCTG
AGCCTGGGAGCTCTCTGGCTAACTAGGGAACCCACTGCTTAAGCCTCAATAAAGCTTGCCTTGAGTGCTT
CAAGTAGTGTGTGCCCGTCTGTTGTGTGACTCTGGTAACTAGAGATCCCTCAGACCCTTTTAGTCAGTGT
GGAAAATCTCTAGCAGTGGCGCCCGAACAGGGACTTGAAAGCGAAAGGGAAACCAGAGGAGCTCTCTCGA
CGCAGGACTCGGCTTGCTGAAGCGCGCACGGCAAGAGGCGAGGGGCGGCGACTGGTGAGTACGCCAAAAA
TTTTGACTAGCGGAGGCTAGAAGGAGAGAGATGGGTGCGAGAGCGTCAGTATTAAGCGGGGGAGAATTAG
ATCGCGATGGGAAAAAATTCGGTTAAGGCCAGGGGGAAAGAAAAAATATAAATTAAAACATATAGTATGG
GCAAGCAGGGAGCTAGAACGATTCGCAGTTAATCCTGGCCTGTTAGAAACATCAGAAGGCTGTAGACAAA
TACTGGGACAGCTACAACCATCCCTTCAGACAGGATCAGAAGAACTTAGATCATTATATAATACAGTAGC
AACCCTCTATTGTGTGCATCAAAGGATAGAGATAAAAGACACCAAGGAAGCTTTAGACAAGATAGAGGAA
GAGCAAAACAAAAGTAAGACCACCGCACAGCAAGCGGCCGCTGATCTTCAGACCTGGAGGAGGAGATATG
AGGGACAATTGGAGAAGTGAATTATATAAATATAAAGTAGTAAAAATTGAACCATTAGGAGTAGCACCCA
CCAAGGCAAAGAGAAGAGTGGTGCAGAGAGAAAAAAGAGCAGTGGGAATAGGAGCTTTGTTCCTTGGGTT
CTTGGGAGCAGCAGGAAGCACTATGGGCGCAGCGTCAATGACGCTGACGGTACAGGCCAGACAATTATTG
TCTGGTATAGTGCAGCAGCAGAACAATTTGCTGAGGGCTATTGAGGCGCAACAGCATCTGTTGCAACTCA
CAGTCTGGGGCATCAAGCAGCTCCAGGCAAGAATCCTGGCTGTGGAAAGATACCTAAAGGATCAACAGCT
CCTGGGGATTTGGGGTTGCTCTGGAAAACTCATTTGCACCACTGCTGTGCCTTGGAATGCTAGTTGGAGT
AATAAATCTCTGGAACAGATTTGGAATCACACGACCTGGATGGAGTGGGACAGAGAAATTAACAATTACA
CAAGCTTAATACACTCCTTAATTGAAGAATCGCAAAACCAGCAAGAAAAGAATGAACAAGAATTATTGGA
ATTAGATAAATGGGCAAGTTTGTGGAATTGGTTTAACATAACAAATTGGCTGTGGTATATAAAATTATTC
ATAATGATAGTAGGAGGCTTGGTAGGTTTAAGAATAGTTTTTGCTGTACTTTCTATAGTGAATAGAGTTA
GGCAGGGATATTCACCATTATCGTTTCAGACCCACCTCCCAACCCCGAGGGGACCCGACAGGCCCGAAGG
AATAGAAGAAGAAGGTGGAGAGAGAGACAGAGACAGATCCATTCGATTAGTGAACGGATCTCGACGGTAT
CGCCGAATTCACAAATGGCAGTATTCATCCACAATTTTAAAAGAAAAGGGGGGATTGGGGGGTACAGTGC
AGGGGAAAGAATAGTAGACATAATAGCAACAGACATACAAACTAAAGAATTACAAAAACAAATTACAAAA
ATTCAAAATTTTCGGGTTTATTACAGGGACAGCAGAGATCCACTTTGGCTGATACGCGTATAGTAATCAA
TTACGGGGTCATTAGTTCATAGCCCATATATGGAGTTCCGCGTTACATAACTTACGGTAAATGGCCCGCC
TGGCTGACCGCCCAACGACCCCCGCCCATTGACGTCAATAATGACGTATGTTCCCATAGTAACGCCAATA
GGGACTTTCCATTGACGTCAATGGGTGGAGTATTTACGGTAAACTGCCCACTTGGCAGTACATCAAGTGT
ATCATATGCCAAGTACGCCCCCTATTGACGTCAATGACGGTAAATGGCCCGCCTGGCATTATGCCCAGTA
CATGACCTTATGGGACTTTCCTACTTGGCAGTACATCTACGTATTAGTCATCGCTATTACCATGGTGATG
CGGTTTTGGCAGTACATCAATGGGCGTGGATAGCGGTTTGACTCACGGGGATTTCCAAGTCTCCACCCCA
TTGACGTCAATGGGAGTTTGTTTTGGCACCAAAATCAACGGGACTTTCCAAAATGTCGTAACAACTCCGC
CCCATTGACGCAAATGGGCGGTAGGCGTGTACGGTGGGAGGTCTATATAAGCAGAGCTGGTTTAGTGAAC
CGTCAGATCCCGCGGGCTAGCGCCACCATGAGCGAGCTGATTAAGGAGAACATGCACATGAAGCTGTACA
TGGAGGGCACCGTGGACAACCATCACTTCAAGTGCACATCCGAGGGCGAAGGCAAGCCCTACGAGGGCAC
CCAGACCATGAGAATCAAGGTGGTCGAGGGCGGCCCTCTCCCCTTCGCCTTCGACATCCTGGCTACTAGC
TTCCTCTACGGCAGCAAGACCTTCATCAACCACACCCAGGGCATCCCCGACTTCTTCAAGCAGTCCTTCC
CTGAGGGCTTCACATGGGAGAGAGTCACCACATACGAAGACGGGGGCGTGCTGACCGCTACCCAGGACAC
CAGCCTCCAGGACGGCTGCCTCATCTACAACGTCAAGATCAGAGGGGTGAACTTCACATCCAACGGCCCT
GTGATGCAGAAGAAAACACTCGGCTGGGAGGCCTTCACCGAGACGCTGTACCCCGCTGACGGCGGCCTGG
AAGGCAGAAACGACATGGCCCTGAAGCTCGTGGGCGGGAGCCATCTGATCGCAAACGCCAAGACCACATA
TAGATCCAAGAAACCCGCTAAGAACCTCAAGATGCCTGGCGTCTACTATGTGGACTACAGACTGGAAAGA
ATCAAGGAGGCCAACAACGAGACCTACGTCGAGCAGCACGAGGTGGCAGTGGCCAGATACTGCGACCTCC
CTAGCAAACTGGGGCACAAGCTTAATGGAAGCGGAGCTACTAACTTCAGCCTGCTGAAGCAGGCTGGAGA
CGTGGAGGAGAACCCTGGACCTGGATCCACTAGTATGGACTACAAAGACGATGACGACAAGATGCAGCCT
TGGCACGGAAAGGCCATGCAGAGAGCTTCCGAGGCCGGAGCCACTGCCCCCAAGGCTTCCGCACGGAATG
CCAGGGGCGCCCCGATGGATCCCAACGAGTCTCCGGCTGCCCCCGAGGCCGCCCTGCCTAAGGCGGGAAA
GTTCGGCCCCGCCAGGAAGTCGGGATCCCGGCAGAAAAAGAGCGCCCCGGACACCCAGGAGAGGCCGCCC
GTCCGCGCAACTGGGGCCCGCGCCAAAAAGGCCCCTCAGCGCGCCCAGGACACGCAGCCGTCTGACGCCA
CCAGCGCCCCTGGGGCAGAGGGGCTGGAGCCTCCTGCGGCTCGGGAGCCGGCTCTTTCCAGGGCTGGTTC
TTGCCGCCAGAGGGGCGCGCGCTGCTCCACGAAGCCAAGACCCCCGCCCGGGCCCTGGGACGTGCCCAGC
CCCGGCCTGCCGGTCTCGGCCCCCATTCTCGTACGGAGGGATGCGGCGCCTGGGGCCTCGAAGCTCCGGG
CGGTTTTGGAGAAGTTGAAGCTCAGCCGCGATGATATCTCCACGGCGGCGGGGATGGTGAAAGGGGTTGT
GGACCACCTGCTGCTCAGACTGAAGTGCGACTCCGCGTTCAGAGGCGTCGGGCTGCTGAACACCGGGAGC
TACTATGAGCACGTGAAGATTTCTGCACCTAATGCATTTGCTGTCATGTTTAAACTGGAAGTCCCCAGAA
TTCAACTAGAAGAATATTCCAACACTCGTGCATATTACTTTGTGAAATTTAAAAGAAATCCGAAAGAAAA
TCATCTGAGTCAGTTTTTAGAAGGTGAAATATTATCAGCTTCTAAGATGCTGTCAAAGTTTAGGAAAATC
ATTAAGGAAGAAATTAACGACATTAAAGATACAGATGTCATCATGAAGAGGAAAAGAGGAGGGAGCCCTG
CTGTAACACTTCTTATTAGTGAAAAAATATCTGTGGATATAACCCTGGCTTTGGAATCAAAAAGTAGCTG
GCCTGCTAGCACCCAAGAAGGCCTGCGCATTCAAAACTGGCTTTCAGCAAAAGTTAGGAAGCAACTACGA
CTAAAGCCATTTTACCTTGTACCCAAGCATGCAAAGGAAGGAAATGGTTTCCAAGAAGAAACATGGCGGC
TATCCTTCTCTCACATCGAAAAGGAAATTTTGAACAATCATGGAAAATCTAAAACGTGCTGTGAAAACAA
AGAAGAGAAATGTTGCAGGAAAGATTGTTTAAAACTAATGAAATACCTTTTAGAACAGCTGAAAGAAAGG
TTTAAAGACAAAAAACATCTGGATAAATTCTCTTCTTATCATGTGAAAACTGCCTTCTTTCACGTATGTA
CCCAGAACCCTCAAGACAGTCAGTGGGACCGCAAAGACCTGGGCCTCTGCTTTGATAACTGCGTGACATA
CTTTCTTCAGTGCCTCAGGACAGAAAAACTTGAGAATTATTTTATTCCTGAATTCAATCTATTCTCTAGC
AACTTAATTGACAAAAGAAGTAAAGAATTTCTGACAAAGCAAATTGAATATGAAAGAAACAATGAGTTTC
CAGTTTTTGATGAATTTTGACTCGAGACCTAGAAAAACATGGAGCAATCACAAGTAGCAATACAGCAGCT
ACCAATGCTGATTGTGCCTGGCTAGAAGCACAAGAGGAGGAGGAGGTGGGTTTTCCAGTCACACCTCAGG
TACCTTTAAGACCAATGACTTACAAGGCAGCTGTAGATCTTAGCCACTTTTTAAAAGAAAAGGGGGGACT
GGAAGGGCTAATTCACTCCCAACGAAGACAAAATCGTCGAGAGATGCTGCATATAAGCAGCTGCTTTTTG
CTTGTACTGGGTCTCTCTGGTTAGACCAGATCTGAGCCTGGGAGCTCTCTGGCTAACTAGGGAACCCACT
GCTTAAGCCTCAATAAAGCTTGCCTTGAGTGCTTCAAGTAGTGTGTGCCCGTCTGTTGTGTGACTCTGGT
AACTAGAGATCCCTCAGACCCTTTTAGTCAGTGTGGAAAATCTCTAGCAGTAGTAGTTCATGTCATCTTA
TTATTCAGTATTTATAACTTGCAAAGAAATGAATATCAGAGAGTGAGAGGCCTTGACATTATAATAGATT
TAGCAGGAATTGAACTAGGAGTGGAGCACACAGGCAAAGCTGCAGAAGTACTTGGAAGAAGCCACCAGAG
ATACTCACGATTCTGCACATACCTGGCTAATCCCAGATCCTAAGGATTACATTAAGTTTACTAACATTTA
TATAATGATTTATAGTTTAAAGTATAAACTTATCTAATTTACTATTCTGACAGATATTAATTAATCCTCA
AATATCATAAGAGATGATTACTATTATCCCCATTTAACACAAGAGGAAACTGAGAGGGAAAGATGTTGAA
GTAATTTTCCCACAATTACAGCATCCGTTAGTTACGACTCTATGATCTTCTGACACAAATTCCATTTACT
CCTCACCCTATGACTCAGTCGAATATATCAAAGTTATGGACATTATGCTAAGTAACAAATTACCCTTTTA
TATAGTAAATACTGAGTAGATTGAGAGAAGAAATTGTTTGCAAACCTGAATAGCTTCAAGAAGAAGAGAA
GTGAGGATAAGAATAACAGTTGTCATTTAACAAGTTTTAACAAGTAACTTGGTTAGAAAGGGATTCAAAT
GCATAAAGCAAGGGATAAATTTTTCTGGCAACAAGACTATACAATATAACCTTAAATATGACTTCAAATA
ATTGTTGGAACTTGATAAAACTAATTAAATATTATTGAAGATTATCAATATTATAAATGTAATTTACTTT
TAAAAAGGGAACATAGAAATGTGTATCATTAGAGTAGAAAACAATCCTTATTATCACAATTTGTCAAAAC
AAGTTTGTTATTAACACAAGTAGAATACTGCATTCAATTAAGTTGACTGCAGATTTTGTGTTTTGTTAAA
ATTAGAAAGAGATAACAACAATTTGAATTATTGAAAGTAACATGTAAATAGTTCTACATACGTTCTTTTG
ACATCTTGTTCAATCATTGATCGAAGTTCTTTATCTTGGAAGAATTTGTTCCAAAGACTCTGAAATAAGG
AAAACAATCTATTATATAGTCTCACACCTTTGTTTTACTTTTAGTGATTTCAATTTAATAATGTAAATGG
TTAAAATTTATTCTTCTCTGAGATCATTTCACATTGCAGATAGAAAACCTGAGACTGGGGTAATTTTTAT
TAAAATCTAATTTAATCTCAGAAACACATCTTTATTCTAACATCAATTTTTCCAGTTTGATATTATCATA
TAAAGTCAGCCTTCCTCATCTGCAGGTTCCACAACAAAAATCCAACCAACTGTGGATCAAAAATATTGGG
AAAAAATTAAAAATAGCAATACAACAATAAAAAAATACAAATCAGAAAAACAGCACAGTATAACAACTTT
ATTTAGCATTTACAATCTATTAGGTATTATAAGTAATCTAGCCAGATCCTCTACGCCGGACGCATCGTGG
CCGGCATCACCGGCGCCACAGGTGCGGTTGCTGGCGCCTATATCGCCGACATCACCGATGGGGAAGATCG
GGCTCGCCACTTCGGGCTCATGAGCGCTTGTTTCGGCGTGGGTATGGTGGCAGGCCCCGTGGCCGGGGGA
CTGTTGGGCGCCATCTCCTTGCATGCACCATTCCTTGCGGCGGCGGTGCTCAACGGCCTCAACCTACTAC
TGGGCTGCTTCCTAATGCAGGAGTCGCATAAGGGAGAGCGTCGAATGGTGCACTCTCAGTACAATCTGCT
CTGATGCCGCATAGTTAAGCCAGCCCCGACACCCGCCAACACCCGCTGACGCGCCCTGACGGGCTTGTCT
GCTCCCGGCATCCGCTTACAGACAAGCTGTGACCGTCTCCGGGAGCTGCATGTGTCAGAGGTTTTCACCG
TCATCACCGAAACGCGCGAGACGAAAGGGCCTCGTGATACGCCTATTTTTATAGGTTAATGTCATGATAA
TAATGGTTTCTTAGACGTCAGGTGGCACTTTTCGGGGAAATGTGCGCGGAACCCCTATTTGTTTATTTTT
CTAAATACATTCAAATATGTATCCGCTCATGAGACAATAACCCTGATAAATGCTTCAATAATATTGAAAA
AGGAAGAGTATGAGTATTCAACATTTCCGTGTCGCCCTTATTCCCTTTTTTGCGGCATTTTGCCTTCCTG
TTTTTGCTCACCCAGAAACGCTGGTGAAAGTAAAAGATGCTGAAGATCAGTTGGGTGCACGAGTGGGTTA
CATCGAACTGGATCTCAACAGCGGTAAGATCCTTGAGAGTTTTCGCCCCGAAGAACGTTTTCCAATGATG
AGCACTTTTAAAGTTCTGCTATGTGGCGCGGTATTATCCCGTATTGACGCCGGGCAAGAGCAACTCGGTC
GCCGCATACACTATTCTCAGAATGACTTGGTTGAGTACTCACCAGTCACAGAAAAGCATCTTACGGATGG
CATGACAGTAAGAGAATTATGCAGTGCTGCCATAACCATGAGTGATAACACTGCGGCCAACTTACTTCTG
ACAACGATCGGAGGACCGAAGGAGCTAACCGCTTTTTTGCACAACATGGGGGATCATGTAACTCGCCTTG
ATCGTTGGGAACCGGAGCTGAATGAAGCCATACCAAACGACGAGCGTGACACCACGATGCCTGTAGCAAT
GGCAACAACGTTGCGCAAACTATTAACTGGCGAACTACTTACTCTAGCTTCCCGGCAACAATTAATAGAC
TGGATGGAGGCGGATAAAGTTGCAGGACCACTTCTGCGCTCGGCCCTTCCGGCTGGCTGGTTTATTGCTG
ATAAATCTGGAGCCGGTGAGCGTGGGTCTCGCGGTATCATTGCAGCACTGGGGCCAGATGGTAAGCCCTC
CCGTATCGTAGTTATCTACACGACGGGGAGTCAGGCAACTATGGATGAACGAAATAGACAGATCGCTGAG
ATAGGTGCCTCACTGATTAAGCATTGGTAACTGTCAGACCAAGTTTACTCATATATACTTTAGATTGATT
TAAAACTTCATTTTTAATTTAAAAGGATCTAGGTGAAGATCCTTTTTGATAATCTCATGACCAAAATCCC
TTAACGTGAGTTTTCGTTCCACTGAGCGTCAGACCCCGTAGAAAAGATCAAAGGATCTTCTTGAGATCCT
TTTTTTCTGCGCGTAATCTGCTGCTTGCAAACAAAAAAACCACCGCTACCAGCGGTGGTTTGTTTGCCGG
ATCAAGAGCTACCAACTCTTTTTCCGAAGGTAACTGGCTTCAGCAGAGCGCAGATACCAAATACTGTTCT
TCTAGTGTAGCCGTAGTTAGGCCACCACTTCAAGAACTCTGTAGCACCGCCTACATACCTCGCTCTGCTA
ATCCTGTTACCAGTGGCTGCTGCCAGTGGCGATAAGTCGTGTCTTACCGGGTTGGACTCAAGACGATAGT
TACCGGATAAGGCGCAGCGGTCGGGCTGAACGGGGGGTTCGTGCACACAGCCCAGCTTGGAGCGAACGAC
CTACACCGAACTGAGATACCTACAGCGTGAGCTATGAGAAAGCGCCACGCTTCCCGAAGGGAGAAAGGCG
GACAGGTATCCGGTAAGCGGCAGGGTCGGAACAGGAGAGCGCACGAGGGAGCTTCCAGGGGGAAACGCCT
GGTATCTTTATAGTCCTGTCGGGTTTCGCCACCTCTGACTTGAGCGTCGATTTTTGTGATGCTCGTCAGG
GGGGCGGAGCCTATGGAAAAACGCCAGCAACGCGGCCTTTTTACGGTTCCTGGCCTTTTGCTGGCCTTTT
GCTCACATGTTCTTTCCTGCGTTATCCCCTGATTCTGTGGATAACCGTATTACCGCCTTTGAGTGAGCTG
ATACCGCTCGCCGCAGCCGAACGACCGAGCGCAGCGAGTCAGTGAGCGAGGAAGCGGAAGAGCGCCCAAT
ACGCAAACCGCCTCTCCCCGCGCGTTGGCCGATTCATTAATGCAGCTGTGGAATGTGTGTCAGTTAGGGT
GTGGAAAGTCCCCAGGCTCCCCAGCAGGCAGAAGTATGCAAAGCATGCATCTCAATTAGTCAGCAACCAG
GTGTGGAAAGTCCCCAGGCTCCCCAGCAGGCAGAAGTATGCAAAGCATGCATCTCAATTAGTCAGCAACC
ATAGTCCCGCCCCTAACTCCGCCCATCCCGCCCCTAACTCCGCCCAGTTCCGCCCATTCTCCGCCCCATG
GCTGACTAATTTTTTTTATTTATGCAGAGGCCGAGGCCGCCTCGGCCTCTGAGCTATTCCAGAAGTAGTG
AGGAGGCTTTTTTGGAGGCCTAGGCTTTTGCAAAAAGCTTGGACACAAGACAGGCTTGCGAGATATGTTT
GAGAATACCACTTTATCCCGCGTCAGGGAGAGGCAGTGCGTAAAAAGACGCGGACTCATGTGAAATACTG
GTTTTTAGTGCGCCAGATCTCTATAATCTCGCGCAACCTATTTTCCCCTCGAACACTTTTTAAGCCGTAG
ATAAACAGGCTGGGACACTTCACATGAGCGAAAAATACATCGTCACCTGGGACATGTTGCAGATCCATGC
ACGTAAACTCGCAAGCCGACTGATGCCTTCTGAACAATGGAAAGGCATTATTGCCGTAAGCCGTGGCGGT
CTGTACCGGGTGCGTTACTGGCGCGTGAACTGGGTATTCGTCATGTCGATACCGTTTGTATTTCCAGCTA
CGATCACGACAACCAGCGCGAGCTTAAAGTGCTGAAACGCGCAGAAGGCGATGGCGAAGGCTTCATCGTT
ATTGATGACCTGGTGGATACCGGTGGTACTGCGGTTGCGATTCGTGAAATGTATCCAAAAGCGCACTTTG
TCACCATCTTCGCAAAACCGGCTGGTCGTCCGCTGGTTGATGACTATGTTGTTGATATCCCGCAAGATAC
CTGGATTGAACAGCCGTGGGATATGGGCGTCGTATTCGTCCCGCCAATCTCCGGTCGCTAATCTTTTCAA
CGCCTGGCACTGCCGGGCGTTGTTCTTTTTAACTTCAGGCGGGTTACAATAGTTTCCAGTAAGTATTCTG
GAGGCTGCATCCATGACACAGGCAAACCTGAGCGAAACCCTGTTCAAACCCCGCTTTAAACATCCTGAAA
CCTCGACGCTAGTCCGCCGCTTTAATCACGGCGCACAACCGCCTGTGCAGTCGGCCCTTGATGGTAAAAC
CATCCCTCACTGGTATCGCATGATTAACCGTCTGATGTGGATCTGGCGCGGCATTGACCCACGCGAAATC
CTCGACGTCCAGGCACGTATTGTGATGAGCGATGCCGAACGTACCGACGATGATTTATACGATACGGT
